>Addgene plasmid #136975 | pGGD_RT_Sa_sgRNA | addgene full sequence | sequence record 270568 | Addgene NGS Result
GACGAAAGGGCCTCGTGATACGCCTATTTTTATAGGTTAATGTCATGATAATAATGGTTTCTTAGACGTC
AGGTGGCACTTTTCGGGGAAATGTGCGCGGAACCCCTATTTGTTTATTTTTCTAAATACATTCAAATATG
TATCCGCTCATGAGACAATAACCCTGATAAATGCTTCAATAATATTGAAAAAGGAAGAGTATGAGTATTC
AACATTTCCGTGTCGCCCTTATTCCCTTTTTTGCGGCATTTTGCCTTCCTGTTTTTGCTCACCCAGAAAC
GCTGGTGAAAGTAAAAGATGCTGAAGATCAGTTGGGTGCACGAGTGGGTTACATCGAACTGGATCTCAAC
AGCGGTAAGATCCTTGAGAGTTTTCGCCCCGAAGAACGTTTTCCAATGATGAGCACTTTTAAAGTTCTGC
TATGTGGCGCGGTATTATCCCGTATTGACGCCGGGCAAGAGCAACTCGGTCGCCGCATACACTATTCTCA
GAATGACTTGGTTGAGTACTCACCAGTCACAGAAAAGCATCTTACGGATGGCATGACAGTAAGAGAATTA
TGCAGTGCTGCCATAACCATGAGTGATAACACTGCGGCCAACTTACTTCTGACAACGATCGGAGGACCGA
AGGAGCTAACCGCTTTTTTGCACAACATGGGGGATCATGTAACTCGCCTTGATCGTTGGGAACCGGAGCT
GAATGAAGCCATACCAAACGACGAGCGTGACACCACGATGCCTGTAGCAATGGCAACAACGTTGCGCAAA
CTATTAACTGGCGAACTACTTACTCTAGCTTCCCGGCAACAATTAATAGACTGGATGGAGGCGGATAAAG
TTGCAGGACCACTTCTGCGCTCGGCCCTTCCGGCTGGCTGGTTTATTGCTGATAAATCTGGAGCCGGTGA
GCGTGGCTCTCGAGGTATCATTGCAGCACTGGGGCCAGATGGTAAGCCCTCCCGTATCGTAGTTATCTAC
ACGACGGGGAGTCAGGCAACTATGGATGAACGAAATAGACAGATCGCTGAGATAGGTGCCTCACTGATTA
AGCATTGGTAACTGTCAGACCAAGTTTACTCATATATACTTTAGATTGATTTAAAACTTCATTTTTAATT
TAAAAGGATCTAGGTGAAGATCCTTTTTGATAATCTCATGACCAAAATCCCTTAACGTGAGTTTTCGTTC
CACTGAGCGTCAGACCCCGTAGAAAAGATCAAAGGATCTTCTTGAGATCCTTTTTTTCTGCGCGTAATCT
GCTGCTTGCAAACAAAAAAACCACCGCTACCAGCGGTGGTTTGTTTGCCGGATCAAGAGCTACCAACTCT
TTTTCCGAAGGTAACTGGCTTCAGCAGAGCGCAGATACCAAATACTGTTCTTCTAGTGTAGCCGTAGTTA
GGCCACCACTTCAAGAACTCTGTAGCACCGCCTACATACCTCGCTCTGCTAATCCTGTTACCAGTGGCTG
CTGCCAGTGGCGATAAGTCGTGTCTTACCGGGTTGGACTCAAGACGATAGTTACCGGATAAGGCGCAGCG
GTCGGGCTGAACGGGGGGTTCGTGCACACAGCCCAGCTTGGAGCGAACGACCTACACCGAACTGAGATAC
CTACAGCGTGAGCTATGAGAAAGCGCCACGCTTCCCGAAGGGAGAAAGGCGGACAGGTATCCGGTAAGCG
GCAGGGTCGGAACAGGAGAGCGCACGAGGGAGCTTCCAGGGGGAAACGCCTGGTATCTTTATAGTCCTGT
CGGGTTTCGCCACCTCTGACTTGAGCGTCGATTTTTGTGATGCTCGTCAGGGGGGCGGAGCCTATGGAAA
AACGCCAGCAACGCGGCCTTTTTACGGTTCCTGGCCTTTTGCTGGCCTTTTGCTCACATGTTCTTTCCTG
CGTTATCCCCTGATTCTGTGGATAACCGTATTACCGCCTTTGAGTGAGCTGATACCGCTCGCCGCAGCCG
AACGACCGAGCGCAGCGAGTCAGTGAGCGAGGAAGCGGAAGAGCGCCCAATACGCAAACCGCCTCTCCCC
GCGCGTTGGCCGATTCATTAATGCAGCTGGCACGACAGGTTTCCCGACTGGAAAGCGGGCAGTGAGCGCA
ACGCAATTAATGTGAGTTAGCTCACTCATTAGGCACCCCAGGCTTTACACTTTATGCTTCCGGCTCGTAT
GTTGTGTGGAATTGTGAGCGGATAACAATTTCACACGAGCTATTTAGGTGACACTATAGAAGTGAAGCTT
GGTCTCATCAGCTTTTTTTCTTCTTCTTCGTTCATACAGTTTTTTTTTGTTTATCAGCTTACATTTTCTT
GAACCGTAGCTTTCGTTTTCTTCTTTTTAACTTTCCATTCGGAGTTTTTGTATCTTGTTTCATAGTTTGT
CCCAGGATTAGAATGATTAGGCATCGAACCTTCAAGAATTTGATTGAATAAAACATCTTCATTCTTAAGA
TATGAAGATAATCTTCAAAAGGCCCCTGGGAATCTGAAAGAAGAGAAGCAGGCCCATTTATATGGGAAAG
AACAATAGTATTTCTTATATAGGCCCATTTAAGTTGAAAACAATCTTCAAAAGTCCCACATCGCTTAGAT
AAGAAAACGAAGCTGAGTTTATATACAGCTAGAGTCGAAGTAGTGATTGGGGTCTTCGAGAAGACCTGTT
TTAGTACTCTGGAAACAGAATCTACTAAAACAAGGCAAAATGCCGTGTTTATCTCGTCAACTTGTTGGCG
AGATTTTTCTGCTGAGACCGAATTCTCGCCCTATAGTGAGTCGTATTACCTGGCCGTCGTTTTACAACGT
CGTGACTGGGAAAACCCTGGCGTTACCCAACTTAATCGCCTTGCAGCACATCCCCCTTTCGCCAGCTGGC
GTAATAGCGAAGAGGCCCGCACCGATCGCCCTTCCCAACAGTTGCGCAGCCTGAATGGCGAATGGCGCCT
GATGCGGTATTTTCTCCTTACGCATCTGTGCGGTATTTCACACCGCATATGGTGCACTCTCAGTACAATC
TGCTCTGATGCCGCATAGTTAAGCCAGCCCCGACACCCGCCAACACCCGCTGACGCGCCCTGACGGGCTT
GTCTGCTCCCGGCATCCGCTTACAGACAAGCTGTGACCGTCTCCGGGAGCTGCATGTGTCAGAGGTTTTC
ACCGTCATCACCGAAACGCGCGA
Features (pLannotate 1.2.2; 14 found; start..end, strand, type, name):
     96..200     +  promoter       AmpR promoter: bla
    201..1061    +  CDS            AmpR: β-lactamase; bla; confers resistance to ampicillin, carbenicillin, and related antibiotics
   1232..1820    +  rep_origin     ori: high-copy-number ColE1/pMB1/pBR322/pUC origin of replication
   2003..2095    +  CDS            lacI (fragment): lac repressor; lacI; The lac repressor binds to the lac operator to inhibit transcription in E. coli. This inhibition can be relieved by adding lactose or isopropyl-β-D-thiogalactopyranoside (IPTG).
   2108..2129    +  protein_bind   CAP binding site: CAP binding activates transcription in the presence of cAMP. E. coli catabolite activator protein
   2144..2174    +  promoter       lac promoter: promoter for the E. coli lac operon
   2182..2198    +  protein_bind   lac operator: The lac repressor binds to the lac operator to inhibit transcription in E. coli. This inhibition can be relieved by adding lactose or isopropyl-β-D-thiogalactopyranoside (IPTG). lac repressor encoded by lacI
   2212..2230    +  promoter       SP6 promoter: promoter for bacteriophage SP6 RNA polymerase
   2567..2583    +  promoter       AtU6 promoter (fragment): consensus promoter from the three Arabidopsis U6 snRNA genes (Waibel and Filipowicz, 1990; Nekrasov et al., 2013)
   2658..2733    +  misc_RNA       Sa gRNA scaffold: guide RNA scaffold for the Staphylococcus aureus CRISPR/Cas9 system
   2760..2778    -  promoter       T7 promoter: promoter for bacteriophage T7 RNA polymerase
   2780..2932    +  CDS            lacZα (fragment): LacZα fragment of β-galactosidase; lacZ fragment
   2938..3037    -  misc_feature   bom (fragment): basis of mobility region from pBR322
   3139..1       -  CDS            rop (fragment) (across the origin): Rop protein, which maintains plasmids at low copy number; rop
