[The description below was written by a language model from this plasmid's Addgene catalogue record and pLannotate feature annotations shown in this document.]
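Description:
pGGD_RT_Sa_sgRNA is a small (about 3.2 kb) pUC19-based entry module for GreenGate or comparable Golden Gate assembly systems, intended for building plant genome-editing constructs that use the Staphylococcus aureus Cas9 guide RNA. It is maintained in E. coli as a high-copy plasmid through the ColE1/pUC-type origin and selected with ampicillin via the bla (β-lactamase) gene and its native promoter. Remnants of the cloning-vector backbone are also annotated, including the CAP site, lac promoter and operator, fragments of lacI and lacZα, short bom and rop fragments, and SP6 and T7 phage promoters that flank the insert region.

The payload is a synthetic guide RNA cassette. The annotation detects the Sa gRNA scaffold, the structural portion of the guide that is bound by SaCas9, preceded by a short match to the Arabidopsis U6 snRNA consensus promoter. This suggests a Pol III-type U6 promoter drives guide expression in plants, although only a fragment is annotated, so the full extent and identity of the promoter are not established by the record. No targeting spacer is recorded. According to the depositor, the plasmid supplies the guide RNA backbone and the user adds the target-specific guide during assembly. The depositor places it in the GreenGate "C-tag" module position, consistent with the pGGD name, so it can be combined in a defined order with other modules in a one-pot type IIS restriction-ligation reaction. The specific cloning sites and overhangs are not stated, and the plasmid encodes no Cas9, which must come from a separate module.
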