Addgene plasmid #136975: pGGD_RT_Sa_sgRNA
Purpose: Goldengate/Greengate module for genome editing, using the Sa guideRNA.
Depositing lab: Klaus Theres. Depositing organization: Max Planck Institute for Plant Breeding Research.
Backbone
  Vector backbone: pUC19
  Vector type: CRISPR
Growth in bacteria
  Bacterial resistance: Ampicillin, 100 μg/mL
  Growth temperature: 37°C
  Growth strain: DH5alpha
  Copy number: High Copy
Gene/Insert
  Gene/Insert name: Sa guide RNA
  gRNA/shRNA sequence: unknown
  Species: Synthetic
  Cloning method: Restriction Enzyme; 5′ cloning site unknown (unknown if destroyed); 3′ cloning site unknown (unknown if destroyed)
Terms and licenses: Academic/Nonprofit Terms; Industry Terms: Not Available to Industry
Depositor comments: For use in the Greengate system (DOI: 10.1371/journal.pone.0083043, Addgene: Kit # 1000000036) or similar Goldengate-based systems. This plasmid carries a Greengate C-tag module, containing the guideRNA backbone. Assembly of the guide is described here: DOI: 10.1007/978-1-4939-7286-9 _27.
How to cite: pGGD_RT_Sa_sgRNA was a gift from Klaus Theres (Addgene plasmid # 136975 ; http://n2t.net/addgene:136975 ; RRID:Addgene_136975)
